>Addgene plasmid #52328 | CD69-His-bio | depositor full sequence | sequence record 81044 | CD69-His-bio sequence 7143 bps
GCCACCATGGAGTTTCAGACCCAGGTACTCATGTCCCTGCTGCTCTGCATGTCTGGTCTGAATTCCGGCC
ACCACCATCACCACCATAGCCCCGACAGGAACCTGCCTCCTCTGGCCCCTCTGGGCCCCAACAGCGGCAG
CCCAGACCTGCATCATATTCTGGATGCACAGAAAATGGTGTGGAATCATCGTGACAGAAACCTGCCTCCA
CTAGCACCTCTGTCGACCTCCATCACGGCCTATAAGAGTGAGGGGGAGTCAGCGGAGTTCTCCTTCCCAC
TCAACCTTGGAGAGGAAAGCCTGCAGGGAGAGTTGAGATGGAAGGCAGAGAAGGCTCCTTCTTCCCAGTC
CTGGATCACCTTCTCCCTAAAGAACCAAAAGGTGTCTGTGCAGAAGTCTACTAGCAACCCCAAGTTCCAG
CTGTCCGAAACGCTCCCACTCACCCTTCAGATACCCCAGGTCTCCCTTCAGTTTGCTGGTTCTGGCAACC
TGACCCTGACTCTGGACAGAGGGATACTGTATCAGGAAGTGAACCTGGTGGTGATGAAAGTGACTCAGCC
CGACAGCAACACTTTGACCTGTGAGGTGATGGGACCCACCTCACCCAAGATGAGACTGATCTTGAAGCAG
GAGAATCAGGAGGCCAGGGTCTCCAGGCAGGAGAAAGTGATTCAAGTGCAGGCCCCTGAAGCAGGGGTGT
GGCAATGTCTACTGAGTGAAGGTGAAGAGGTCAAGATGGACTCCAAGATCCAGGTTTTATCCAAAGGGTT
GAATTCGCGGCCGCCCGGACAGTACACCTTCAGCATGCCCAGCGACAGCCACGTGTCCAGCTGCAGCGAG
GACTGGGTCGGATACCAGCGGAAGTGCTACTTCATCAGCACCGTGAAGCGGAGCTGGACCAGCGCCCAGA
ACGCCTGTTCTGAGCACGGCGCCACCCTGGCCGTGATCGACAGCGAGAAGGATATGAACTTCCTGAAGAG
ATACGCCGGCAGAGAGGAACATTGGGTCGGACTGAAGAAAGAGCCCGGCCACCCCTGGAAGTGGTCCAAC
GGCAAAGAGTTCAACAACTGGTTCAACGTGACCGGCAGCGATAAGTGCGTGTTCCTGAAGAACACCGAGG
TGTCCAGCATGGAATGCGAGAAGAACCTGTACTGGATCTGCAACAAGCCCTACAAGTGAGGCGCGCCTGA
ATTCTTCTAGACACGTGATTAATTAAGGATCCCCCGACCTCGACCTCTGGCTAATAAAGGAAATTTATTT
TCATTGCAATAGTGTGTTGGAATTTTTTGTGTCTCTCACTCGGAAGGACATATGGGAGGGCAAATCATTT
GGTCGAGATCCCTCGGAGATCTCTAGCTAGAGGATCGATCCCCGCCCCGGACGAACTAAACCTGACTACG
ACATCTCTGCCCCTTCTTCGCGGGGCAGTGCATGTAATCCCTTCAGTTGGTTGGTACAACTTGCCAACTG
GGCCCTGTTCCACATGTGACACGGGGGGGGACCAAACACAAAGGGGTTCTCTGACTGTAGTTGACATCCT
TATAAATGGATGTGCACATTTGCCAACACTGAGTGGCTTTCATCCTGGAGCAGACTTTGCAGTCTGTGGA
CTGCAACACAACATTGCCTTTATGTGTAACTCTTGGCTGAAGCTCTTACACCAATGCTGGGGGACATGTA
CCTCCCAGGGGCCCAGGAAGACTACGGGAGGCTACACCAACGTCAATCAGAGGGGCCTGTGTAGCTACCG
ATAAGCGGACCCTCAAGAGGGCATTAGCAATAGTGTTTATAAGGCCCCCTTGTTAACCCTAAACGGGTAG
CATATGCTTCCCGGGTAGTAGTATATACTATCCAGACTAACCCTAATTCAATAGCATATGTTACCCAACG
GGAAGCATATGCTATCGAATTAGGGTTAGTAAAAGGGTCCTAAGGAACAGCGATATCTCCCACCCCATGA
GCTGTCACGGTTTTATTTACATGGGGTCAGGATTCCACGAGGGTAGTGAACCATTTTAGTCACAAGGGCA
GTGGCTGAAGATCAAGGAGCGGGCAGTGAACTCTCCTGAATCTTCGCCTGCTTCTTCATTCTCCTTCGTT
TAGCTAATAGAATAACTGCTGAGTTGTGAACAGTAAGGTGTATGTGAGGTGCTCGAAAACAAGGTTTCAG
GTGACGCCCCCAGAATAAAATTTGGACGGGGGGTTCAGTGGTGGCATTGTGCTATGACACCAATATAACC
CTCACAAACCCCTTGGGCAATAAATACTAGTGTAGGAATGAAACATTCTGAATATCTTTAACAATAGAAA
TCCATGGGGTGGGGACAAGCCGTAAAGACTGGATGTCCATCTCACACGAATTTATGGCTATGGGCAACAC
ATAATCCTAGTGCAATATGATACTGGGGTTATTAAGATGTGTCCCAGGCAGGGACCAAGACAGGTGAACC
ATGTTGTTACACTCTATTTGTAACAAGGGGAAAGAGAGTGGACGCCGACAGCAGCGGACTCCACTGGTTG
TCTCTAACACCCCCGAAAATTAAACGGGGCTCCACGCCAATGGGGCCCATAAACAAAGACAAGTGGCCAC
TCTTTTTTTTGAAATTGTGGAGTGGGGGCACGCGTCAGCCCCCACACGCCGCCCTGCGGTTTTGGACTGT
AAAATAAGGGTGTAATAACTTGGCTGATTGTAACCCCGCTAACCACTGCGGTCAAACCACTTGCCCACAA
AACCACTAATGGCACCCCGGGGAATACCTGCATAAGTAGGTGGGCGGGCCAAGATAGGGGCGCGATTGCT
GCGATCTGGAGGACAAATTACACACACTTGCGCCTGAGCGCCAAGCACAGGGTTGTTGGTCCTCATATTC
ACGAGGTCGCTGAGAGCACGGTGGGCTAATGTTGCCATGGGTAGCATATACTACCCAAATATCTGGATAG
CATATGCTATCCTAATCTATATCTGGGTAGCATAGGCTATCCTAATCTATATCTGGGTAGCATATGCTAT
CCTAATCTATATCTGGGTAGTATATGCTATCCTAATTTATATCTGGGTAGCATAGGCTATCCTAATCTAT
ATCTGGGTAGCATATGCTATCCTAATCTATATCTGGGTAGTATATGCTATCCTAATCTGTATCCGGGTAG
CATATGCTATCCTAATAGAGATTAGGGTAGTATATGCTATCCTAATTTATATCTGGGTAGCATATACTAC
CCAAATATCTGGATAGCATATGCTATCCTAATCTATATCTGGGTAGCATATGCTATCCTAATCTATATCT
GGGTAGCATAGGCTATCCTAATCTATATCTGGGTAGCATATGCTATCCTAATCTATATCTGGGTAGTATA
TGCTATCCTAATTTATATCTGGGTAGCATAGGCTATCCTAATCTATATCTGGGTAGCATATGCTATCCTA
ATCTATATCTGGGTAGTATATGCTATCCTAATCTGTATCCGGGTAGCATATGCTATCCTCATGATAAGCT
GTCAAACATGAGAATTTTCTTGAAGACGAAAGGGCCTCGTGATACGCCTATTTTTATAGGTTAATGTCAT
GATAATAATGGTTTCTTAGACGTCAGGTGGCACTTTTCGGGGAAATGTGCGCGGAACCCCTATTTGTTTA
TTTTTCTAAATACATTCAAATATGTATCCGCTCATGAGACAATAACCCTGATAAATGCTTCAATAATATT
GAAAAAGGAAGAGTATGAGTATTCAACATTTCCGTGTCGCCCTTATTCCCTTTTTTGCGGCATTTTGCCT
TCCTGTTTTTGCTCACCCAGAAACGCTGGTGAAAGTAAAAGATGCTGAAGATCAGTTGGGTGCACGAGTG
GGTTACATCGAACTGGATCTCAACAGCGGTAAGATCCTTGAGAGTTTTCGCCCCGAAGAACGTTTTCCAA
TGATGAGCACTTTTAAAGTTCTGCTATGTGGCGCGGTATTATCCCGTGTTGACGCCGGGCAAGAGCAACT
CGGTCGCCGCATACACTATTCTCAGAATGACTTGGTTGAGTACTCACCAGTCACAGAAAAGCATCTTACG
GATGGCATGACAGTAAGAGAATTATGCAGTGCTGCCATAACCATGAGTGATAACACTGCGGCCAACTTAC
TTCTGACAACGATCGGAGGACCGAAGGAGCTAACCGCTTTTTTGCACAACATGGGGGATCATGTAACTCG
CCTTGATCGTTGGGAACCGGAGCTGAATGAAGCCATACCAAACGACGAGCGTGACACCACGATGCCTGCA
GCAATGGCAACAACGTTGCGCAAACTATTAACTGGCGAACTACTTACTCTAGCTTCCCGGCAACAATTAA
TAGACTGGATGGAGGCGGATAAAGTTGCAGGACCACTTCTGCGCTCGGCCCTTCCGGCTGGCTGGTTTAT
TGCTGATAAATCTGGAGCCGGTGAGCGTGGGTCTCGCGGTATCATTGCAGCACTGGGGCCAGATGGTAAG
CCCTCCCGTATCGTAGTTATCTACACGACGGGGAGTCAGGCAACTATGGATGAACGAAATAGACAGATCG
CTGAGATAGGTGCCTCACTGATTAAGCATTGGTAACTGTCAGACCAAGTTTACTCATATATACTTTAGAT
TGATTTAAAACTTCATTTTTAATTTAAAAGGATCTAGGTGAAGATCCTTTTTGATAATCTCATGACCAAA
ATCCCTTAACGTGAGTTTTCGTTCCACTGAGCGTCAGACCCCGTAGAAAAGATCAAAGGATCTTCTTGAG
ATCCTTTTTTTCTGCGCGTAATCTGCTGCTTGCAAACAAAAAAACCACCGCTACCAGCGGTGGTTTGTTT
GCCGGATCAAGAGCTACCAACTCTTTTTCCGAAGGTAACTGGCTTCAGCAGAGCGCAGATACCAAATACT
GTTCTTCTAGTGTAGCCGTAGTTAGGCCACCACTTCAAGAACTCTGTAGCACCGCCTACATACCTCGCTC
TGCTAATCCTGTTACCAGTGGCTGCTGCCAGTGGCGATAAGTCGTGTCTTACCGGGTTGGACTCAAGACG
ATAGTTACCGGATAAGGCGCAGCGGTCGGGCTGAACGGGGGGTTCGTGCACACAGCCCAGCTTGGAGCGA
ACGACCTACACCGAACTGAGATACCTACAGCGTGAGCTATGAGAAAGCGCCACGCTTCCCGAAGGGAGAA
AGGCGGACAGGTATCCGGTAAGCGGCAGGGTCGGAACAGGAGAGCGCACGAGGGAGCTTCCAGGGGGAAA
CGCCTGGTATCTTTATAGTCCTGTCGGGTTTCGCCACCTCTGACTTGAGCGTCGATTTTTGTGATGCTCG
TCAGGGGGGCGGAGCCTATGGAAAAACGCCAGCAACGCGGCCTTTTTACGGTTCCTGGCCTTTTGCTGGC
CTTTTGCTCACATGTTCTTTCCTGCGTTATCCCCTGATTCTGTGGATAACCGTATTACCGCCTTTGAGTG
AGCTGATACCGCTCGCCGCAGCCGAACGACCGAGCGCAGCGAGTCAGTGAGCGAGGAAGCGGAAGAGCGC
CCAATACGCAAACCGCCTCTCCCCGCGCGTTGGCCGATTCATTAATGCAGCTGGCACGACAGGTTTCCCG
ACTGGAAAGCGGGCAGTGAGCGCAACGCAATTAATGTGAGTTAGCTCACTCATTAGGCACCCCAGGCTTT
ACACTTTATGCTTCCGGCTCGTATGTTGTGTGGAATTGTGAGCGGATAACAATTTCACACAGGAAACAGC
TATGACCATGATTACGCCAAGCTCTAGCTAGAGGTCGACCAATTCTCATGTTTGACAGCTTATCATCGCA
GATCCGGGCAACGTTGTTGCCATTGCTGCAGGCGCAGAACTGGTAGGTATGGAAGATCTATACATTGAAT
CAATATTGGCAATTAGCCATATTAGTCATTGGTTATATAGCATAAATCAATATTGGCTATTGGCCATTGC
ATACGTTGTATCTATATCATAATATGTACATTTATATTGGCTCATGTCCAATATGACCGCCATGTTGACA
TTGATTATTGACTAGTTATTAATAGTAATCAATTACGGGGTCATTAGTTCATAGCCCATATATGGAGTTC
CGCGTTACATAACTTACGGTAAATGGCCCGCCTGGCTGACCGCCCAACGACCCCCGCCCATTGACGTCAA
TAATGACGTATGTTCCCATAGTAACGCCAATAGGGACTTTCCATTGACGTCAATGGGTGGAGTATTTACG
GTAAACTGCCCACTTGGCAGTACATCAAGTGTATCATATGCCAAGTCCGCCCCCTATTGACGTCAATGAC
GGTAAATGGCCCGCCTGGCATTATGCCCAGTACATGACCTTACGGGACTTTCCTACTTGGCAGTACATCT
ACGTATTAGTCATCGCTATTACCATGGTGATGCGGTTTTGGCAGTACACCAATGGGCGTGGATAGCGGTT
TGACTCACGGGGATTTCCAAGTCTCCACCCCATTGACGTCAATGGGAGTTTGTTTTGGCACCAAAATCAA
CGGGACTTTCCAAAATGTCGTAATAACCCCGCCCCGTTGACGCAAATGGGCGGTAGGCGTGTACGGTGGG
AGGTCTATATAAGCAGAGCTCGTTTAGTGAACCGTCAGATCCTCACTCTCTTCCGCATCGCTGTCTGCGA
GGGCCAGCTGTTGGGCTCGCGGTTGAGGACAAACTCTTCGCGGTCTTTCCAGTACTCTTGGATCGGAAAC
CCGTCGGCCTCCGAACGGTACTCCGCCACCGAGGGACCTGAGCGAGTCCGCATCGACCGGATCGGAAAAC
CTCTCGAGAAAGGCGTCTAACCAGTCACAGTCGCAAGGTAGGCTGAGCACCGTGGCGGGCGGCAGCGGGT
GGCGGTCGGGGTTGTTTCTGGCGGAGGTGCTGCTGATGATGTAATTAAAGTAGGCGGTCTTGAGACGGCG
GATGGTCGAGGTGAGGTGTGGCAGGCTTGAGATCCAGCTGTTGGGGTGAGTACTCCCTCTCAAAAGCGGG
CATTACTTCTGCGCTAAGATTGTCAGTTTCCAAAAACGAGGAGGATTTGATATTCACCTGGCCCGATCTG
GCCATACACTTGAGTGACAATGACATCCACTTTGCCTTTCTCTCCACAGGTGTCCACTCCCAGGTCCAAG
TTT
Features (pLannotate 1.2.2; 19 found; start..end, strand, type, name):
    223..774     +  CDS            Cd4 (fragment): CD4_RAT - Experimental evidence at protein level: Swiss-Prot protein existence level 1. Integral membrane glycoprotein that plays an essential role in the immune response and serves multiple functions in responses against both external and internal offenses. In T-cells, functions primarily as a coreceptor for MHC class II molecule:peptide complex. The antigens presented by class II peptides are derived from extracellular proteins while class I peptides are derived from cytosolic proteins. Interacts simultaneously with the T-cell receptor (TCR) and the MHC class II presented by antigen presenti
    784..1176    +  CDS            CD69 (fragment): CD69_HUMAN - Also known as CLEC2C. Experimental evidence at protein level: Swiss-Prot protein existence level 1. Involved in lymphocyte proliferation and functions as a signal transmitting receptor in lymphocytes, natural killer (NK) cells, and platelets. From Homo sapiens (Human).
   1243..1298    +  polyA_signal   β-globin poly(A) signal: rabbit β-globin polyadenylation signal (Gil and Proudfoot, 1987)
   1812..3493    -  rep_origin     oriP (fragment): Epstein-Barr virus oriP replication origin (Yates et al., 2000)
   3620..3724    +  promoter       AmpR promoter: bla
   3725..4585    +  CDS            AmpR: β-lactamase; bla; confers resistance to ampicillin, carbenicillin, and related antibiotics
   4756..5344    +  rep_origin     ori: high-copy-number ColE1/pMB1/pBR322/pUC origin of replication
   5527..5619    +  CDS            lacI (fragment): lac repressor; lacI; The lac repressor binds to the lac operator to inhibit transcription in E. coli. This inhibition can be relieved by adding lactose or isopropyl-β-D-thiogalactopyranoside (IPTG).
   5632..5653    +  protein_bind   CAP binding site: CAP binding activates transcription in the presence of cAMP. E. coli catabolite activator protein
   5668..5698    +  promoter       lac promoter: promoter for the E. coli lac operon
   5706..5722    +  protein_bind   lac operator: The lac repressor binds to the lac operator to inhibit transcription in E. coli. This inhibition can be relieved by adding lactose or isopropyl-β-D-thiogalactopyranoside (IPTG). lac repressor encoded by lacI
   5792..5808    +  promoter       tet promoter (fragment): E. coli promoter for tetracycline efflux protein gene
   5818..5843    -  CDS            bla(M) (fragment): β-lactamase lacking the signal sequence; bla(M); allows cytosolic expression of β-lactamase
   6017..6396    +  enhancer       CMV enhancer: human cytomegalovirus immediate early enhancer
   6398..6597    +  promoter       CMV promoter: human cytomegalovirus (CMV) immediate early promoter
   6665..6703    +  misc_feature   Ad SA (fragment): adenovirus major late transcript splice acceptor (Friedrich and Soriano, 1991)
   6736..6945    -  CDS            PTP (fragment): TERM_ADE02 - Experimental evidence at protein level: Swiss-Prot protein existence level 1. Protein covalently bound to the viral DNA that acts as a primer for viral genomic replication by DNA strand displacement. Assembles on the viral origin of replication in an initiation complex with viral polymerase, DBP, host NFIA and host POU2F1/OCT1. During initiation, the polymerase covalently couples the first dCTP with Ser- 580 of pTP. The terminal protein stimulates the template activity over 20 fold compared to protein-free templates. Neo-synthesized viral genomes are linked to two preterminal prot
   6976..7065    +  intron         chimeric intron (fragment): chimera between introns from adenovirus and immunoglobulin heavy chain genes
   7084..7130    +  CDS            IgH signal sequence (fragment): signal sequence from the mouse immunoglobulin heavy chain variable region
