[The description below was written by a language model from this plasmid's Addgene catalogue record and pLannotate feature annotations shown in this document.]
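Description:
CD69-His-bio is a mammalian expression plasmid built on the pTT3 backbone, designed to produce the ectodomain of human CD69 (C-type lectin domain family 2 member C, CLEC2C) as a secreted, tagged recombinant protein. It is maintained in E. coli through a high-copy ColE1/pUC-type origin with ampicillin selection (AmpR under its bla promoter). The backbone also carries an Epstein-Barr virus oriP fragment, which supports episomal maintenance in cells that supply EBNA1. No mammalian selection marker is annotated, consistent with transient expression.

Transcription is driven by the CMV immediate-early enhancer and promoter, followed by adenovirus-derived leader, splice and chimeric intron sequences that are typical of the pTT vectors. The short "PTP" hit on the reverse strand probably reflects this adenoviral leader region rather than an expressed gene. Transcripts end at a rabbit β-globin polyadenylation signal. The annotated reading frame begins with a fragment of a mouse immunoglobulin heavy-chain signal sequence. Because CD69 is a type II membrane protein, the tags sit at the N terminus of the 393 bp chemically synthesised ectodomain, which is cloned between NotI and AscI sites. According to the record these tags are a His tag, a linker, an enzymatic biotinylation sequence and rat CD4 domains 3+4. The feature table annotates only the rat Cd4 fragment directly upstream of CD69, not the His or biotinylation sequences.

The His tag allows purification, the biotinylation sequence allows capture on streptavidin, and the CD4 d3+4 module serves as a common antibody-detectable tag. The associated publication used such proteins in a human platelet receptor protein microarray to screen for extracellular receptor-ligand interactions.
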