Addgene plasmid #52328: CD69-His-bio
Purpose: Expresses full-length C-type lectin domain family 2 member C ectodomain in mammalian cells. N-terminal His tag, biotinylation sequence and rat Cd4d3+4 tag.
Depositing lab: Gavin Wright. Depositing organization: Wellcome Sanger Institute. Publication: A human platelet receptor protein microarray identifies FcepsilonR1alpha as an activating PEAR1 ligand. Sun Y, Vandenbriele C, Kauskot A, Verhamme P, Hoylaerts MF, Wright GJ. Mol Cell Proteomics. 2015 Feb 23. pii: mcp.M114.046946. 10.1074/mcp.M114.046946 PubMed 25713122.
Backbone
  Vector backbone: pTT3
  Backbone manufacturer: Yves Durocher, NRC
  Backbone size w/o insert (bp): 6751
  Total vector size (bp): 7144
  Modifications to backbone: His tag, linker, enzymatic biotinylation sequence, and rat CD4 d3+4 (HisLBio-CD4d3+4).
  Vector type: Mammalian Expression
Growth in bacteria
  Bacterial resistance: Ampicillin, 100 μg/mL
  Growth temperature: 37°C
  Growth strain: Top10
  Copy number: High Copy
Gene/Insert
  Gene/Insert name: CD69 (alt names: C-type lectin domain family 2 member C; CLEC2C)
  Species: H. sapiens (human)
  Insert size (bp): 393
  Entrez Gene: CD69 (a.k.a. AIM, BL-AC/P26, CLEC2C, EA1, GP32/28, MLR-3)
  Promoter: CMV
  Tag / fusion protein: His tag (N terminal on backbone); enzymatic biotinylation sequence (N terminal on backbone); rat CD4 d3+4 (N terminal on backbone)
  Cloning method: Restriction Enzyme; 5′ cloning site NotI (not destroyed); 3′ cloning site AscI (not destroyed)
  Sequencing primers: 5′ CMV-fwd
Resource information
  A portion of this plasmid was derived from a plasmid made by: Insert was chemically synthesised.
Terms and licenses: Academic/Nonprofit Terms; Industry Terms: Not Available to Industry
Depositor comments: Article ref 104
How to cite: CD69-His-bio was a gift from Gavin Wright (Addgene plasmid # 52328 ; http://n2t.net/addgene:52328 ; RRID:Addgene_52328)
