>Addgene plasmid #52328 | CD69-His-bio | addgene partial sequence | sequence record 94642 | pMT2-F 5'-TTGCCTTTCTCTCCACAGGT-3'
GACCCAGGTACTCATGTCCCTGCTGCTCTGCATGTCTGGTCTGAATTCCGGCCACCACCATCACCACCAT
AGCCCCGACAGGAACCTGCCTCCTCTGGCCCCTCTGGGCCCCAACAGCGGCAGCCCAGACCTGCATCATA
TTCTGGATGCACAGAAAATGGTGTGGAATCATCGTGACAGAAACCTGCCTCCACTAGCACCTCTGTCGAC
CTCCATCACGGCCTATAAGAGTGAGGGGGAGTCAGCGGAGTTCTCCTTCCCACTCAACCTTGGAGAGGAA
AGCCTGCAGGGAGAGTTGAGATGGAAGGCAGAGAAGGCTCCTTCTTCCCAGTCCTGGATCACCTTCTCCC
TAAAGAACCAAAAGGTGTCTGTGCAGAAGTCTACTAGCAACCCCAAGTTCCAGCTGTCCGAAACGCTCCC
ACTCACCCTTCAGATACCCCAGGTCTCCCTTCAGTTTGCTGGTTCTGGCAACCTGACCCTGACTCTGGAC
AGAGGGATACTGTATCAGGAAGTGAACCTGGTGGTGATGAAAGTGACTCAGCCCGACAGCAACACTTTGA
CCTGTGAGGTGATGGGACCCACCTCACCCAAGATGAGACTGATCTTGAAGCAGGAGAATCAGGAGGCCAG
GGTCTCCAGGCAGGAGAAAGTGATTCAAGTGCAGGCCCCTGAAGCAGGGGTGTGGCAATGTCTACTGAGT
GAAGGTGAAGAGGTCAAGATGGACTCCAAGATCCAGGTTTTATCCAAAGGGTTGAATTCGCGGCCGCCCG
GACAGTACACCTTCAGCATGCCCAGCGACAGCCACGTGTCCAGCTGCAGCGAGGACTGGGTCGGATACCA
GCGGAAGTGCTACTTCATCAGCACCGTGAAGCGGA
