>Addgene plasmid #52328 | CD69-His-bio | addgene partial sequence | sequence record 94844 | rb_glob_PA_term-R 5'-CCCATATGTCCTTCCGAGTG-3'
ATAAATTTCCTTTATTAGCCAGAGGTCGAGGTCGGGGGATCCTTAATTAATCACGTGTCTAGAAGAATTC
AGGCGCGCCTCACTTGTAGGGCTTGTTGCAGATCCAGTACAGGTTCTTCTCGCATTCCATGCTGGACACC
TCGGTGTTCTTCAGGAACACGCACTTATCGCTGCCGGTCACGTTGAACCAGTTGTTGAACTCTTTGCCGT
TGGACCACTTCCAGGGGTGGCCGGGCTCTTTCTTCAGTCCGACCCAATGTTCCTCTCTGCCGGCGTATCT
CTTCAGGAAGTTCATATCCTTCTCGCTGTCGATCACGGCCAGGGTGGCGCCGTGCTCAGAACAGGCGTTC
TGGGCGCTGGTCCAGCTCCGCTTCACGGTGCTGATGAAGTAGCACTTCCGCTGGTATCCGACCCAGTCCT
CGCTGCAGCTGGACACGTGGCTGTCGCTGGGCATGCTGAAGGTGTACTGTCCGGGCGGCCGCGAATTCAA
CCCTTTGGATAAAACCTGGATCTTGGAGTCCATCTTGACCTCTTCACCTTCACTCAGTAGACATTGCCAC
ACCCCTGCTTCAGGGGCCTGCACTTGAATCACTTTCTCCTGCCTGGAGACCCTGGCCTCCTGATTCTCCT
GCTTCAAGATCAGTCTCATCTTGGGTGAGGTGGGTCCCATCACCTCACAGGTCAAAGTGTTGCTGTCGGG
CTGAGTCACTTTCATCACCACCAGGTTCACTTCCTGATACAGTATCCCTCTGTCCAGAGTCAGGGTCAGG
TTGCCAGAACCAGCAAACTGAAGGGAGACCTGGGGTATCTGAAGGGTGAGTGGGAGCGTTTCGGACAGCT
GGAACTTGGG
